Addgene plasmid #68272: pTXB3-Flag PLK1 T210D
Purpose: bacterial expression of Plk1 T210D mutant
Depositing lab: Stefano Ferrari. Depositing organization: University of Zurich.
Backbone
  Vector backbone: pTXB1
  Backbone manufacturer: NEB
  Backbone size w/o insert (bp): 6700
  Vector type: Bacterial Expression
Growth in bacteria
  Bacterial resistance: Ampicillin, 100 μg/mL
  Growth temperature: 37°C
  Growth strain: DH5alpha
  Copy number: Unknown
Gene/Insert
  Gene/Insert name: PLK1 (alt name: polo-like kinase 1)
  Species: H. sapiens (human)
  Mutation: T210D
  Entrez Gene: PLK1 (a.k.a. PLK, STPK13)
  Promoter: T7
  Tag / fusion protein: Flag (N terminal on insert); Mxe intein/chitin binding domain (C terminal on backbone)
  Cloning method: Unknown
  Sequencing primers: 5′ T7; 3′ MxeInt-R AGGGCAACTAGTGCATCTCC
Terms and licenses: Academic/Nonprofit Terms; Industry Terms: Not Available to Industry
Depositor comments: Use BL21 cells for protein production
How to cite: pTXB3-Flag PLK1 T210D was a gift from Stefano Ferrari (Addgene plasmid # 68272 ; http://n2t.net/addgene:68272 ; RRID:Addgene_68272)
