[The description below was written by a language model from this plasmid's Addgene catalogue record.]
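Description:
pTXB3-Flag PLK1 T210D is a bacterial expression plasmid for producing a mutant form of human polo-like kinase 1 (PLK1) in E. coli. The record lists the backbone as pTXB1, a commercial intein-fusion vector of about 6.7 kb without insert, although the plasmid name refers to pTXB3; the record does not explain this difference. The plasmid is selected with ampicillin. Its copy number is given as unknown, and neither the origin of replication nor the cloning method is stated. No feature table is provided, so the exact junctions and element positions cannot be described.

The insert is human PLK1 carrying the T210D substitution, expressed from a T7 promoter, which requires a host supplying T7 RNA polymerase; the depositor recommends a BL21-type strain for protein production, as distinct from the cloning strain used for propagation. Threonine 210 lies in the kinase activation loop and is a known activating phosphorylation site, so replacement with aspartate is generally used as a phosphomimetic change, though the record itself states only the mutation.

The protein carries an N-terminal Flag epitope contributed by the insert and a C-terminal Mxe intein/chitin binding domain fusion contributed by the backbone. In this type of system, the chitin binding domain allows capture of the fusion protein on chitin resin, and thiol-induced self-cleavage of the intein then releases the target protein without the affinity tag. The Flag tag remains available for detection or immunoprecipitation. The construct is therefore suited to purifying recombinant PLK1 T210D for biochemical work such as in vitro kinase studies.
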