>Addgene plasmid #68272 | pTXB3-Flag PLK1 T210D | addgene partial sequence | sequence record 121410 | T7 5'-TAATACGACTCACTATAGGG-3'
TTCCTCTAGAATATTTTGTTTACTTTAAGAAGGAGATATAACCATGGCTAGCATGGACTACAAAGACCAT
GACGGTGATTATAAAGATCATGACATCGATTACAAGGATGACGATGACAAGCTTATGAGTGCTGCAGTGA
CTGCAGGGAAGCTGGCACGGGCACCGGCCGACCCTGGGAAAGCCGGGGTCCCCGGAGTTGCAGCTCCCGG
AGCTCCGGCGGCGGCTCCACCGGCGAAAGAGATCCCGGAGGTCCTAGTGGACCCACGCAGCCGGCGGCGC
TATGTGCGGGGCCGCTTTTTGGGCAAGGGCGGCTTTGCCAAGTGCTTCGAGATCTCGGACGCGGACACCA
AGGAGGTGTTCGCGGGCAAGATTGTGCCTAAGTCTCTGCTGCTCAAGCCGCACCAGAGGGAGAAGATGTC
CATGGAAATATCCATTCACCGCAGCCTCGCCCACCAGCACGTCGTAGGATTCCACGGCTTTTTCGAGGAC
AACGACTTCGTGTTCGTGGTGTTGGAGCTCTGCCGCCGGAGGTCTCTCCTGGAGCTGCACAAGAGGAGGA
AAGCCCTGACTGAGCCTGAGGCCCGATACTACCTACGGCAAATTGTGCTTGGCTGCCAGTACCTGCACCG
AAACCGAGTTATTCATCGAGACCTCAAGCTGGGCAACCTTTTCCTGAATGAAGATCTGGAGGTGAAAATA
GGGGATTTTGGACTGGCAACCAAAGTCGAATATGACGGGGAGAGGAAGAAGGACCTGTGTGGGACTCCTA
ATTACATAGCTCCCGAGGTGCTGAGCAAGAAAGGGCACAGTTTCGAGGTGGATGTGTGGTCCATTGGGTG
TATCATGTATACCTTGTTAGTGGGCAAACCACCTTTTGAGACTTCTTGCCTAAAAGAGACCTACCTCCGG
ATCAAGAAGAATGAATACAGTATTCCCAAGCACATCAACCCCGTGGCCGCCTCCCTCATCCAGAAGATGC
TTCAGACAGATCCCACTGCCCGCCCAACCATTAACGAGCTGCTTAATGACGAGTTCTTTACTTCTGGCTA
TATCCCTGCCCGTCTCCCCATCACCTGCCTGACCATTCCACCAAGGTTTTC
