>Addgene plasmid #68272 | pTXB3-Flag PLK1 T210D | addgene partial sequence | sequence record 121411 | MxeInt-R 5'-AGGGCAACTAGTGCATCTCC-3'
GGAGCTTGAGACGGTTGCTGGCCGAGCGTGAGCTCAGCAGCTTGTCCACCATAGTGCGGGCGTAGCGGAG
CCGGCTGGCCAGCTCCTTGCAGCAGCCGTACTCCTCCAGGAGACTCAGGCGGTATGTGCGGAAGTCCCGC
TTCTCGTCGATGTAGGTCACGGCTGCCATCAGTGGGCACAAGATGAGCTTGGTGTGATCCTGGAAGAAGT
TGATCTGCACGCTGCCGTTGCTGAGGTGCAGGATGATGGCGCTGCGGGTGCGGAACCAGGTCCGTAGGTA
GGGCAGCCGGGCGAGCTCATCACCTTCGCGCGGCGTGATGTTGGCACCTGCCTTCAGCAAGTGCTCGCTC
ATGTAATTGCGGAAATATTTAAGGAGGGTGATCTTCTTCATCAAGGAGTTGGGATGGGAACTCACGGTGA
GGTAGGACTCAGTGCCGTCACGCTCTATGTACTGCAGGCTGTCACCATCATTGTAGAGGATGAGGCGTGT
TGAGTCATTGAAGAGCACCCCCACGCTGTTATCACAGAGCTGATACCCAAGGCCGTACTTGTCCGAATAG
TCCACCCACTTGCTGACCCAGAAGATGGGGATGCAGGCAGGATCCTCAGCCTCCTCTTGCCTGACCAGCC
CACGCTCCGAGGGCTTGGAGGCATTGACACTGTGCAGCTGCTGCAGCATGTCACTGAGGTGGCAGTCGAC
CACCTCACCTGTCTCTCGAACCACTGGTTCTTCTTTTTCCCGGGGACGCTCAGGCAGGGGGTTCTCCAAG
CCTTTATTGAGGACTGTGAGGGGCTTCCGGTTGCTGGGGTCCAGGCTGCTGGGAGCAATCGAAAACCTTG
GTGGAATGGTCAGGCAGGTGATGGGGAGACGGGCAGGGATATAGCCAGAAGTAAAGAACTCGTCATTAAG
CAGCTCGTTAATGGTTGGGCGGGCAGTGGGATCTGTCTGAAGCATCTTCTGGATGAGGGAGGCGGCCACG
GGGTTGATGTGCTTGGGAATACTGTATTCATTCTTCTTGATCCGGAGGTAGGTCTCTTTTAGGCAAGAAG
TCTCAAAAGGTGGTTTGCCCACTAACAAGGTATACATGATACACCCAATGGACCACACATCCACCTCGAA
ACTGTGCCCTTTCTTGCTC
